Addgene plasmid #13306: pCI-Neo-gp78 G2BR mt / JM23
Depositing lab: Allan Weissman. Depositing organization: National Cancer Institute (NCI). Publication: The activity of a human endoplasmic reticulum-associated degradation E3, gp78, requires its Cue domain, RING finger, and an E2-binding site. Chen B, Mariano J, Tsai YC, Chan AH, Cohen M, Weissman AM. Proc Natl Acad Sci U S A. 2006 Jan 10. 103(2):341-6. 10.1073/pnas.0506618103 PubMed 16407162.
Backbone
  Vector backbone: pCI-neo
  Backbone manufacturer: Promega
  Backbone size w/o insert (bp): 5472
  Vector type: Mammalian Expression
  Selectable markers: Neomycin (select with G418)
Growth in bacteria
  Bacterial resistance: Ampicillin, 100 μg/mL
  Growth temperature: 37°C
  Growth strain: DH5alpha
  Copy number: Unknown
Gene/Insert
  Gene/Insert name: gp78 (alt name: AMFR)
  Species: H. sapiens (human)
  Insert size (bp): 1900
  Mutation: Q579A ; R580A ; M581A ; L582G ; V583G ; Q584G
  GenBank ID: NM_001144
  Entrez Gene: AMFR (a.k.a. GP78, RNF45, SPG89)
  Cloning method: Restriction Enzyme; 5′ cloning site XhoI (not destroyed); 3′ cloning site NotI (not destroyed)
  Sequencing primers: 5′ T7; 3′ T3
Resource information
  A portion of this plasmid was derived from a plasmid made by: came from f1 cDNA of human gp78 in pCR2.1 from Jun Yokota
Terms and licenses: Academic/Nonprofit Terms; Industry Terms: Not Available to Industry
How to cite: pCI-Neo-gp78 G2BR mt / JM23 was a gift from Allan Weissman (Addgene plasmid # 13306 ; http://n2t.net/addgene:13306 ; RRID:Addgene_13306)
