[The description below was written by a language model from this plasmid's Addgene catalogue record.]
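Description:
pCI-Neo-gp78 G2BR mt / JM23 is a mammalian expression plasmid built on the commercial pCI-neo backbone (about 5.5 kb without insert). It is propagated in E. coli under ampicillin selection, and it carries a neomycin resistance marker so that transfected mammalian cells can be selected with G418. The record does not list the promoter or other regulatory elements. pCI-neo is generally known as a CMV immediate-early enhancer/promoter vector with a chimeric intron upstream of the cloning site and an SV40 late polyadenylation signal. The T7 and T3 sequencing primers named in the record match the phage promoter sites that flank the polylinker in that backbone.

The insert is an approximately 1.9 kb cDNA encoding human gp78, also called AMFR or RNF45. gp78 is a RING-finger ubiquitin ligase (E3) of the endoplasmic reticulum that acts in ER-associated degradation. The cDNA was cloned between XhoI and NotI sites, both of which are retained, and was derived from a full-length human gp78 cDNA held in a separate cloning vector. This version carries six consecutive substitutions: Q579A, R580A, M581A, L582G, V583G and Q584G. The "G2BR mt" in the name, read alongside the associated publication title, indicates that these changes disrupt the E2-binding site of gp78. No epitope tag or reporter is recorded.

The construct is suited to transient or stable expression of an E2-binding-defective gp78 in mammalian cells. It would typically be compared with wild-type gp78 or with other domain mutants, such as Cue or RING finger variants, to test how much E2 recruitment contributes to gp78's ubiquitin ligase activity and to the degradation of ERAD substrates.
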