>Addgene plasmid #13306 | pCI-Neo-gp78 G2BR mt / JM23 | addgene partial sequence | sequence record 19673 | 13306 with EBV-rev
GCATTAACCCTCACTAAAGGGAAGCGGCCGCCCGGGTCGACTCTAGTAACGGCCGCCAGTGTGCTGGAAT
TCGGCTTCGCTAGGAGGTCTGCTGCTTCTGAAGCCTCCGTTCCGCGGCGGCAGCCAGCATCCTTCGACGC
AGGGTCACGGGGTCAGAGGACGCACCTTCCGAGGGGAGGAAGCTCTCTGAGGCCGCATCATCTTCAGAAC
TTTTGTTCAAGAAACGTTTGCGAGCTTGCTGGAGGAGTTCGTCCTTACGCCCCCCCCCCGCGGCCGCTCT
CTCATCAGCAGACTTGGAGAAGCGGCTCCCACGAGCCTCGAAGTCTTCCACCTCACTGGGCTCCACTTCC
ACCTCGCCGAAATCCAGCGTCTCCTCCAGGCGAGGACTGAGGTCCAGTGGCACACGCTCGGTCTGAGCAG
AAGTTTCTCCCTCTTCCTGGTCACTGCTTGGCCTTTCCACAGGACTGTTCAATGCAGGTCTGATGCTATC
TGACCGCTGTGTAGGAAAAGGTACTTGAATCCGTCCTTCTAAAATATTGTCTGTTGTTATTTCAACTGAG
CGTGTCANCTGAAGGTCCTGCAGTACCAGATGGTATGGGACCTGGGGAAACATCTCTTGAATCTGATGAG
CCATTGCATTGAGCTGGGAGTTGCTGGCCTGCGTAATGCCAAGAATGTTGGTGGTGTGCATCACTTCAAC
CGAAAAACTCGGCAGCCAGCTCGCAATCCGAGACCCATCGAAATGGAAGAAGTGATTGTGTTGGTTTAAG
CGAGGTCTCCCTTC
